>Addgene plasmid #14480 | pRSET FLIPmal-25u | addgene partial sequence | sequence record 20356 | Flipmal 5'-ATACGAGTCTGCGCGTCTTT-3'
TGAGCTGAGACGCTGGCGGCGTTGATCACCGCAGTACGCACGGCATACCAGAAAGCGGACATCTGCGGGA
TGTTCGGCATGATTTCACCTTTCTGGGCGTTTTCCATGGTGGCGGCAATACGTGGATCTTTCGCCAACTC
TTCCTCGTAAGACTTCAGCGCTACGGCACCCAGCGGTTTGTCTTTATTAACCGCTTCCAGACCTTCATCA
GTCAGCAGATAGTTTTCGAGGAACTCTTTCGCCAGCTCTTTGTTCGGACTGGCGGCGTTAATACCTGCGC
TCAGCACGCCAACGAACGGTTTGGATGGTTGACCCTTGAAGGTCGGCAGTACCGTTACACCATAATTCAC
TTTGCTGGTGTCGATGTTGGACCATGCCGCCGGGCCGTTGATGGTCATCGCTGTTTCGCCTTTATTAAAG
GCAGCTTCTGCGATGGAGTAATCGGTGTCTGCATTCATGTGTTTGTTTTTAATCAGGTCAACCAGGAAGG
TCAGACCCGCTTTCGCGCCAGCGTTATCCACGCCCACGTCTTTAATGTCGTACTTGCCGTTTTCATACTT
GAACGCATAACCCCCGTCAGCAGCAATCAGCGGCCAGGTGAAGTACGGTTCTTGCAGGTTGAACATCAGC
GCGCTCTTACCTTTCGCTTTCAGTTCTTTATCCAGCGCCGGGATCTCTTCCCAGGTTTTTGGCGGGTTCG
GCAGCAGATCTTTGTTATAAATCAGCGATAACGCTTCAACAGCGATCGGGTAAGCAATCAGCTTGCCGTT
GTANCGTACGGCATCCCAGGTAAACGG
