[The description below was written by a language model from this plasmid's Addgene catalogue record.]
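Description:
pRSET FLIPmal-25u is a bacterial expression plasmid built on the commercial pRSET backbone (about 2.9 kb), carrying ampicillin resistance for selection and maintained at high copy number in standard E. coli cloning strains. The record does not list the promoter or other backbone features. pRSET vectors are generally T7 promoter-driven systems that add an N-terminal polyhistidine tag for purification, but neither element is confirmed here for this construct.

The roughly 2.7 kb insert encodes FLIPmal, a genetically encoded fluorescent nanosensor for maltose. It consists of the E. coli maltose-binding protein (MBP, the malE product) sandwiched between ECFP at the N terminus and EYFP at the C terminus. The insert is recorded as cloned with KpnI sites at both ends, and both sites are retained. In sensors of this design, the hinge-bending conformational change that the periplasmic binding protein undergoes on ligand binding alters the distance or orientation between the two fluorophores. This changes the efficiency of fluorescence resonance energy transfer from the cyan donor to the yellow acceptor, so sugar concentration can be read as an emission ratio.

This version carries a W230A substitution in the binding protein. The "25u" in the name presumably denotes an affinity variant with a binding constant around 25 micromolar, though the record does not say so explicitly. According to the associated publication title, these sensors were developed to visualise maltose uptake in living yeast cells. As a bacterial expression construct, this plasmid would suit producing the sensor protein in E. coli for purification and in vitro characterisation.
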