Addgene plasmid #14480: pRSET FLIPmal-25u
Depositing lab: Wolf Frommer. Depositing organization: Carnegie Institution for Science. Publication: Visualization of maltose uptake in living yeast cells by fluorescent nanosensors. Fehr M, Frommer WB, Lalonde S. Proc Natl Acad Sci U S A. 2002 Jul 23. 99(15):9846-51. 10.1073/pnas.142089199 PubMed 12097642.
Backbone
  Vector backbone: pRSET
  Backbone manufacturer: Invitrogen
  Backbone size w/o insert (bp): 2900
  Vector type: Bacterial Expression
Growth in bacteria
  Bacterial resistance: Ampicillin, 100 μg/mL
  Growth temperature: 37°C
  Growth strain: DH5alpha
  Copy number: High Copy
Gene/Insert
  Gene/Insert name: FLIPmal (alt names: FLIPmalE W230A; MBP)
  Species: E. coli
  Insert size (bp): 2700
  Mutation: W230A
  Tag / fusion protein: ECFP (N terminal on insert); EYFP (C terminal on insert)
  Cloning method: Restriction Enzyme; 5′ cloning site KpnI (not destroyed); 3′ cloning site KpnI (not destroyed)
  Sequencing primers: 5′ N/A
Terms and licenses: Academic/Nonprofit Terms; Industry Terms: Not Available to Industry
Depositor comments: For more information, see http://carnegiedpb.stanford.edu/research/frommer/nanosensors/index.html
How to cite: pRSET FLIPmal-25u was a gift from Wolf Frommer (Addgene plasmid # 14480 ; http://n2t.net/addgene:14480 ; RRID:Addgene_14480)
